Addgene plasmid #68535: PVX_116775-bio
Purpose: Expresses full-length P. vivax PVX_116775 ectodomain in mammalian cells. C-terminal rat Cd4d3+4 tag, biotinylation sequence
Depositing lab: Julian Rayner & Gavin Wright. Depositing organization: Wellcome Sanger Institute. Publication: A Library of Plasmodium vivax Recombinant Merozoite Proteins Reveals New Vaccine Candidates and Protein-Protein Interactions. Hostetler JB, Sharma S, Bartholdson SJ, Wright GJ, Fairhurst RM, Rayner JC. PLoS Negl Trop Dis. 2015 Dec 23;9(12):e0004264. doi: 10.1371/journal.pntd.0004264. eCollection 2015 Dec. PubMed 26701602.
Backbone
  Vector backbone: pTT3
  Backbone manufacturer: Yves Durocher, NRC
  Backbone size w/o insert (bp): 6654
  Vector type: Mammalian Expression
Growth in bacteria
  Bacterial resistance: Ampicillin, 100 μg/mL
  Growth temperature: 37°C
  Growth strain: DH5alpha
  Copy number: High Copy
Gene/Insert
  Gene/Insert name: PVX_116775 (alt name: PVX_116775)
  Mutation: All NXT/S sites mutated to NXA, where X is any amino acid except Proline
  Promoter: CMV
  Tag / fusion protein: rat CD4 d3+4, enzymatic biotinylation sequence (C terminal on backbone)
  Cloning method: Restriction Enzyme; 5′ cloning site NotI (not destroyed); 3′ cloning site AscI (not destroyed)
  Sequencing primers: 5′ pMT2-F; 3′ rb_glob_PA_term-R
Terms and licenses: Academic/Nonprofit Terms; Industry Terms: Not Available to Industry
How to cite: PVX_116775-bio was a gift from Julian Rayner & Gavin Wright (Addgene plasmid # 68535 ; http://n2t.net/addgene:68535 ; RRID:Addgene_68535)
