[The description below was written by a language model from this plasmid's Addgene catalogue record and pLannotate feature annotations shown in this document.]
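Description:
PVX_116775-bio is a mammalian expression plasmid built on the pTT3 backbone for producing the full-length ectodomain of the Plasmodium vivax protein PVX_116775 as a soluble, secreted recombinant protein. It is propagated in E. coli at high copy from a ColE1/pUC-type origin with ampicillin selection (β-lactamase under its own promoter). The backbone also carries an Epstein-Barr virus oriP fragment, which supports episomal maintenance in cells that supply EBNA1. Remnants of lac regulatory elements and other short bacterial fragments appear in the annotation as backbone carry-over.

Expression is driven by the human CMV immediate-early enhancer and promoter, followed by adenovirus-derived leader and splice sequences and a chimeric intron fragment, which are typically included to improve transcript processing and yield. A fragment annotated as a mouse immunoglobulin heavy chain signal sequence sits at the start of the open reading frame, consistent with directing the protein into the secretory pathway. The ectodomain coding region itself is not annotated in the feature table, but it presumably occupies the gap between the signal sequence and the tag, cloned between retained NotI and AscI sites. All NXT/S sequons in the insert have been changed to NXA, removing potential N-linked glycosylation sites that mammalian cells would otherwise modify. At the C terminus, the backbone supplies rat Cd4 domains 3 and 4 followed by an enzymatic biotinylation sequence, and a rabbit β-globin polyadenylation signal ends the transcript.

The construct belongs to a library of P. vivax merozoite proteins. The biotin tag allows capture of the protein on streptavidin surfaces, suiting it to screens for vaccine candidates and protein-protein interactions.
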