Features (pLannotate 1.2.2; 18 found; start..end, strand, type, name):
    154..533     +  enhancer       CMV enhancer: human cytomegalovirus immediate early enhancer
    535..734     +  promoter       CMV promoter: human cytomegalovirus (CMV) immediate early promoter
    802..840     +  misc_feature   Ad SA (fragment): adenovirus major late transcript splice acceptor (Friedrich and Soriano, 1991)
    873..1082    -  CDS            PTP (fragment): TERM_ADE02 - Experimental evidence at protein level: Swiss-Prot protein existence level 1. Protein covalently bound to the viral DNA that acts as a primer for viral genomic replication by DNA strand displacement. Assembles on the viral origin of replication in an initiation complex with viral polymerase, DBP, host NFIA and host POU2F1/OCT1. During initiation, the polymerase covalently couples the first dCTP with Ser- 580 of pTP. The terminal protein stimulates the template activity over 20 fold compared to protein-free templates. Neo-synthesized viral genomes are linked to two preterminal prot
   1113..1202    +  intron         chimeric intron (fragment): chimera between introns from adenovirus and immunoglobulin heavy chain genes
   1221..1267    +  CDS            IgH signal sequence (fragment): signal sequence from the mouse immunoglobulin heavy chain variable region
   2289..2849    +  CDS            Cd4 (fragment): CD4_RAT - Experimental evidence at protein level: Swiss-Prot protein existence level 1. Integral membrane glycoprotein that plays an essential role in the immune response and serves multiple functions in responses against both external and internal offenses. In T-cells, functions primarily as a coreceptor for MHC class II molecule:peptide complex. The antigens presented by class II peptides are derived from extracellular proteins while class I peptides are derived from cytosolic proteins. Interacts simultaneously with the T-cell receptor (TCR) and the MHC class II presented by antigen presenti
   2955..3010    +  polyA_signal   β-globin poly(A) signal: rabbit β-globin polyadenylation signal (Gil and Proudfoot, 1987)
   3524..5205    -  rep_origin     oriP (fragment): Epstein-Barr virus oriP replication origin (Yates et al., 2000)
   5332..5436    +  promoter       AmpR promoter: bla
   5437..6297    +  CDS            AmpR: β-lactamase; bla; confers resistance to ampicillin, carbenicillin, and related antibiotics
   6468..7056    +  rep_origin     ori: high-copy-number ColE1/pMB1/pBR322/pUC origin of replication
   7239..7331    +  CDS            lacI (fragment): lac repressor; lacI; The lac repressor binds to the lac operator to inhibit transcription in E. coli. This inhibition can be relieved by adding lactose or isopropyl-β-D-thiogalactopyranoside (IPTG).
   7344..7365    +  protein_bind   CAP binding site: CAP binding activates transcription in the presence of cAMP. E. coli catabolite activator protein
   7380..7410    +  promoter       lac promoter: promoter for the E. coli lac operon
   7418..7434    +  protein_bind   lac operator: The lac repressor binds to the lac operator to inhibit transcription in E. coli. This inhibition can be relieved by adding lactose or isopropyl-β-D-thiogalactopyranoside (IPTG). lac repressor encoded by lacI
   7504..7520    +  promoter       tet promoter (fragment): E. coli promoter for tetracycline efflux protein gene
   7530..7555    -  CDS            bla(M) (fragment): β-lactamase lacking the signal sequence; bla(M); allows cytosolic expression of β-lactamase
>Addgene plasmid #68535 | PVX_116775-bio | depositor full sequence | sequence record 120660 | Full Sequence
AGATCTATACATTGAATCAATATTGGCAATTAGCCATATTAGTCATTGGTTATATAGCATAAATCAATAT
TGGCTATTGGCCATTGCATACGTTGTATCTATATCATAATATGTACATTTATATTGGCTCATGTCCAATA
TGACCGCCATGTTGACATTGATTATTGACTAGTTATTAATAGTAATCAATTACGGGGTCATTAGTTCATA
GCCCATATATGGAGTTCCGCGTTACATAACTTACGGTAAATGGCCCGCCTGGCTGACCGCCCAACGACCC
CCGCCCATTGACGTCAATAATGACGTATGTTCCCATAGTAACGCCAATAGGGACTTTCCATTGACGTCAA
TGGGTGGAGTATTTACGGTAAACTGCCCACTTGGCAGTACATCAAGTGTATCATATGCCAAGTCCGCCCC
CTATTGACGTCAATGACGGTAAATGGCCCGCCTGGCATTATGCCCAGTACATGACCTTACGGGACTTTCC
TACTTGGCAGTACATCTACGTATTAGTCATCGCTATTACCATGGTGATGCGGTTTTGGCAGTACACCAAT
GGGCGTGGATAGCGGTTTGACTCACGGGGATTTCCAAGTCTCCACCCCATTGACGTCAATGGGAGTTTGT
TTTGGCACCAAAATCAACGGGACTTTCCAAAATGTCGTAATAACCCCGCCCCGTTGACGCAAATGGGCGG
TAGGCGTGTACGGTGGGAGGTCTATATAAGCAGAGCTCGTTTAGTGAACCGTCAGATCCTCACTCTCTTC
CGCATCGCTGTCTGCGAGGGCCAGCTGTTGGGCTCGCGGTTGAGGACAAACTCTTCGCGGTCTTTCCAGT
ACTCTTGGATCGGAAACCCGTCGGCCTCCGAACGGTACTCCGCCACCGAGGGACCTGAGCGAGTCCGCAT
CGACCGGATCGGAAAACCTCTCGAGAAAGGCGTCTAACCAGTCACAGTCGCAAGGTAGGCTGAGCACCGT
GGCGGGCGGCAGCGGGTGGCGGTCGGGGTTGTTTCTGGCGGAGGTGCTGCTGATGATGTAATTAAAGTAG
GCGGTCTTGAGACGGCGGATGGTCGAGGTGAGGTGTGGCAGGCTTGAGATCCAGCTGTTGGGGTGAGTAC
TCCCTCTCAAAAGCGGGCATTACTTCTGCGCTAAGATTGTCAGTTTCCAAAAACGAGGAGGATTTGATAT
TCACCTGGCCCGATCTGGCCATACACTTGAGTGACAATGACATCCACTTTGCCTTTCTCTCCACAGGTGT
CCACTCCCAGGTCCAAGTTTGCCACCATGGAGTTTCAGACCCAGGTACTCATGTCCCTGCTGCTCTGCAT
GTCTGGTGCGGCCGCCGAAGAAGTGAAGCACAAGCTGGGCCTGAGCCCCATCCTGTTCACCAACGCCCAG
GGCATCGGCACCAACGACTGGTTCAACGATTGGAAGAACGACATGCTGGGCGACTGGGAGAAGGACTTCA
TCAGCGGCATCGAGAAGAACTGGCCCAGAGGCTGGAAGAAGGATCTGCTGAGCAGCTTCCAGAACAGCTG
GCTGGGCGGCATCAACAGCGACTCCATGCTGCGGGACAGCATCAACATCATCCTGGCCCACGCCCCCAAG
AAGAACCGGCAGAAGATCAACGAGTACATCAACGAGCTGCTGAGCGGCCGGTACAACGAAGTGAACCCCA
AGAGCCTGCTGCACCGGATCAGCAATATCATCAAGAACGGCAAGGCCAAGTCCCTGTGCGACGACAACAA
GGCCTTCATCATCATCGGAATCCCCCACCTGATCTTCGGCCTGGACCTGTTCAACGACCTGAAGCTGGAA
ACCATCAACTTTCTGATCCGGAATATCGCCAAGCACCTGAACGGCTGCCAGCTGCAGGTGCAGGCCAGCG
ACGTGTCCAACATTGCCAATGGCTGCCAGAGCGACATGGACAAGCAGATCATCTTCGACGACGAGAAGCC
CGACCAAGTGATCCACGCCGACGGCCTGAGACTGAGCCCCTCCAACAAGTTCTTCAGCTCCCTGCTGCAG
TGCAGCGTGGACAATCTGGGCAGCGGCGAGAAAACCATGATCTGCGTGCAGGAACAGCTGGCCAAGCGGA
ACCTGAAGCTGAGCGATACCTGCAGCACCTGTTTCAAAGAAAGCGTGGACTGCGGCAAGAGCAACTGCTG
GCTGCCTTGCCTGTTCGGCAACCCCTGCGCCGACAGATGCTACCAGTGTGCCACCGACAGCTGCAACAAA
GAACTGATCAGATGCAGCGGCCTGGAAAACCTGCCTGGCGCTTGTTCTGGCGCGCCGTCGACCTCCATCA
CGGCCTATAAGAGTGAGGGGGAGTCAGCGGAGTTCTCCTTCCCACTCAACCTTGGAGAGGAAAGCCTGCA
GGGAGAGTTGAGATGGAAGGCAGAGAAGGCTCCTTCTTCCCAGTCCTGGATCACCTTCTCCCTAAAGAAC
CAAAAGGTGTCTGTGCAGAAGTCTACTAGCAACCCCAAGTTCCAGCTGTCCGAAACGCTCCCACTCACCC
TTCAGATACCCCAGGTCTCCCTTCAGTTTGCTGGTTCTGGCAACCTGACCCTGACTCTGGACAGAGGGAT
ACTGTATCAGGAAGTGAACCTGGTGGTGATGAAAGTGACTCAGCCCGACAGCAACACTTTGACCTGTGAG
GTGATGGGACCCACCTCACCCAAGATGAGACTGATCTTGAAGCAGGAGAATCAGGAGGCCAGGGTCTCCA
GGCAGGAGAAAGTGATTCAAGTGCAGGCCCCTGAAGCAGGGGTGTGGCAATGTCTACTGAGTGAAGGTGA
AGAGGTCAAGATGGACTCCAAGATCCAGGTTTTATCCAAAGGGTTGAATTCCGGATCACTGCATCATATT
CTGGATGCACAGAAAATGGTGTGGAATCATCGTTAAGTCTAGACACGTGATTAATTAAGGATCCCCCGAC
CTCGACCTCTGGCTAATAAAGGAAATTTATTTTCATTGCAATAGTGTGTTGGAATTTTTTGTGTCTCTCA
CTCGGAAGGACATATGGGAGGGCAAATCATTTGGTCGAGATCCCTCGGAGATCTCTAGCTAGAGGATCGA
TCCCCGCCCCGGACGAACTAAACCTGACTACGACATCTCTGCCCCTTCTTCGCGGGGCAGTGCATGTAAT
CCCTTCAGTTGGTTGGTACAACTTGCCAACTGGGCCCTGTTCCACATGTGACACGGGGGGGGACCAAACA
CAAAGGGGTTCTCTGACTGTAGTTGACATCCTTATAAATGGATGTGCACATTTGCCAACACTGAGTGGCT
TTCATCCTGGAGCAGACTTTGCAGTCTGTGGACTGCAACACAACATTGCCTTTATGTGTAACTCTTGGCT
GAAGCTCTTACACCAATGCTGGGGGACATGTACCTCCCAGGGGCCCAGGAAGACTACGGGAGGCTACACC
AACGTCAATCAGAGGGGCCTGTGTAGCTACCGATAAGCGGACCCTCAAGAGGGCATTAGCAATAGTGTTT
ATAAGGCCCCCTTGTTAACCCTAAACGGGTAGCATATGCTTCCCGGGTAGTAGTATATACTATCCAGACT
AACCCTAATTCAATAGCATATGTTACCCAACGGGAAGCATATGCTATCGAATTAGGGTTAGTAAAAGGGT
CCTAAGGAACAGCGATATCTCCCACCCCATGAGCTGTCACGGTTTTATTTACATGGGGTCAGGATTCCAC
GAGGGTAGTGAACCATTTTAGTCACAAGGGCAGTGGCTGAAGATCAAGGAGCGGGCAGTGAACTCTCCTG
AATCTTCGCCTGCTTCTTCATTCTCCTTCGTTTAGCTAATAGAATAACTGCTGAGTTGTGAACAGTAAGG
TGTATGTGAGGTGCTCGAAAACAAGGTTTCAGGTGACGCCCCCAGAATAAAATTTGGACGGGGGGTTCAG
TGGTGGCATTGTGCTATGACACCAATATAACCCTCACAAACCCCTTGGGCAATAAATACTAGTGTAGGAA
TGAAACATTCTGAATATCTTTAACAATAGAAATCCATGGGGTGGGGACAAGCCGTAAAGACTGGATGTCC
ATCTCACACGAATTTATGGCTATGGGCAACACATAATCCTAGTGCAATATGATACTGGGGTTATTAAGAT
GTGTCCCAGGCAGGGACCAAGACAGGTGAACCATGTTGTTACACTCTATTTGTAACAAGGGGAAAGAGAG
TGGACGCCGACAGCAGCGGACTCCACTGGTTGTCTCTAACACCCCCGAAAATTAAACGGGGCTCCACGCC
AATGGGGCCCATAAACAAAGACAAGTGGCCACTCTTTTTTTTGAAATTGTGGAGTGGGGGCACGCGTCAG
CCCCCACACGCCGCCCTGCGGTTTTGGACTGTAAAATAAGGGTGTAATAACTTGGCTGATTGTAACCCCG
CTAACCACTGCGGTCAAACCACTTGCCCACAAAACCACTAATGGCACCCCGGGGAATACCTGCATAAGTA
GGTGGGCGGGCCAAGATAGGGGCGCGATTGCTGCGATCTGGAGGACAAATTACACACACTTGCGCCTGAG
CGCCAAGCACAGGGTTGTTGGTCCTCATATTCACGAGGTCGCTGAGAGCACGGTGGGCTAATGTTGCCAT
GGGTAGCATATACTACCCAAATATCTGGATAGCATATGCTATCCTAATCTATATCTGGGTAGCATAGGCT
ATCCTAATCTATATCTGGGTAGCATATGCTATCCTAATCTATATCTGGGTAGTATATGCTATCCTAATTT
ATATCTGGGTAGCATAGGCTATCCTAATCTATATCTGGGTAGCATATGCTATCCTAATCTATATCTGGGT
AGTATATGCTATCCTAATCTGTATCCGGGTAGCATATGCTATCCTAATAGAGATTAGGGTAGTATATGCT
ATCCTAATTTATATCTGGGTAGCATATACTACCCAAATATCTGGATAGCATATGCTATCCTAATCTATAT
CTGGGTAGCATATGCTATCCTAATCTATATCTGGGTAGCATAGGCTATCCTAATCTATATCTGGGTAGCA
TATGCTATCCTAATCTATATCTGGGTAGTATATGCTATCCTAATTTATATCTGGGTAGCATAGGCTATCC
TAATCTATATCTGGGTAGCATATGCTATCCTAATCTATATCTGGGTAGTATATGCTATCCTAATCTGTAT
CCGGGTAGCATATGCTATCCTCATGATAAGCTGTCAAACATGAGAATTTTCTTGAAGACGAAAGGGCCTC
GTGATACGCCTATTTTTATAGGTTAATGTCATGATAATAATGGTTTCTTAGACGTCAGGTGGCACTTTTC
GGGGAAATGTGCGCGGAACCCCTATTTGTTTATTTTTCTAAATACATTCAAATATGTATCCGCTCATGAG
ACAATAACCCTGATAAATGCTTCAATAATATTGAAAAAGGAAGAGTATGAGTATTCAACATTTCCGTGTC
GCCCTTATTCCCTTTTTTGCGGCATTTTGCCTTCCTGTTTTTGCTCACCCAGAAACGCTGGTGAAAGTAA
AAGATGCTGAAGATCAGTTGGGTGCACGAGTGGGTTACATCGAACTGGATCTCAACAGCGGTAAGATCCT
TGAGAGTTTTCGCCCCGAAGAACGTTTTCCAATGATGAGCACTTTTAAAGTTCTGCTATGTGGCGCGGTA
TTATCCCGTGTTGACGCCGGGCAAGAGCAACTCGGTCGCCGCATACACTATTCTCAGAATGACTTGGTTG
AGTACTCACCAGTCACAGAAAAGCATCTTACGGATGGCATGACAGTAAGAGAATTATGCAGTGCTGCCAT
AACCATGAGTGATAACACTGCGGCCAACTTACTTCTGACAACGATCGGAGGACCGAAGGAGCTAACCGCT
TTTTTGCACAACATGGGGGATCATGTAACTCGCCTTGATCGTTGGGAACCGGAGCTGAATGAAGCCATAC
CAAACGACGAGCGTGACACCACGATGCCTGCAGCAATGGCAACAACGTTGCGCAAACTATTAACTGGCGA
ACTACTTACTCTAGCTTCCCGGCAACAATTAATAGACTGGATGGAGGCGGATAAAGTTGCAGGACCACTT
CTGCGCTCGGCCCTTCCGGCTGGCTGGTTTATTGCTGATAAATCTGGAGCCGGTGAGCGTGGGTCTCGCG
GTATCATTGCAGCACTGGGGCCAGATGGTAAGCCCTCCCGTATCGTAGTTATCTACACGACGGGGAGTCA
GGCAACTATGGATGAACGAAATAGACAGATCGCTGAGATAGGTGCCTCACTGATTAAGCATTGGTAACTG
TCAGACCAAGTTTACTCATATATACTTTAGATTGATTTAAAACTTCATTTTTAATTTAAAAGGATCTAGG
TGAAGATCCTTTTTGATAATCTCATGACCAAAATCCCTTAACGTGAGTTTTCGTTCCACTGAGCGTCAGA
CCCCGTAGAAAAGATCAAAGGATCTTCTTGAGATCCTTTTTTTCTGCGCGTAATCTGCTGCTTGCAAACA
AAAAAACCACCGCTACCAGCGGTGGTTTGTTTGCCGGATCAAGAGCTACCAACTCTTTTTCCGAAGGTAA
CTGGCTTCAGCAGAGCGCAGATACCAAATACTGTTCTTCTAGTGTAGCCGTAGTTAGGCCACCACTTCAA
GAACTCTGTAGCACCGCCTACATACCTCGCTCTGCTAATCCTGTTACCAGTGGCTGCTGCCAGTGGCGAT
AAGTCGTGTCTTACCGGGTTGGACTCAAGACGATAGTTACCGGATAAGGCGCAGCGGTCGGGCTGAACGG
GGGGTTCGTGCACACAGCCCAGCTTGGAGCGAACGACCTACACCGAACTGAGATACCTACAGCGTGAGCT
ATGAGAAAGCGCCACGCTTCCCGAAGGGAGAAAGGCGGACAGGTATCCGGTAAGCGGCAGGGTCGGAACA
GGAGAGCGCACGAGGGAGCTTCCAGGGGGAAACGCCTGGTATCTTTATAGTCCTGTCGGGTTTCGCCACC
TCTGACTTGAGCGTCGATTTTTGTGATGCTCGTCAGGGGGGCGGAGCCTATGGAAAAACGCCAGCAACGC
GGCCTTTTTACGGTTCCTGGCCTTTTGCTGGCCTTTTGCTCACATGTTCTTTCCTGCGTTATCCCCTGAT
TCTGTGGATAACCGTATTACCGCCTTTGAGTGAGCTGATACCGCTCGCCGCAGCCGAACGACCGAGCGCA
GCGAGTCAGTGAGCGAGGAAGCGGAAGAGCGCCCAATACGCAAACCGCCTCTCCCCGCGCGTTGGCCGAT
TCATTAATGCAGCTGGCACGACAGGTTTCCCGACTGGAAAGCGGGCAGTGAGCGCAACGCAATTAATGTG
AGTTAGCTCACTCATTAGGCACCCCAGGCTTTACACTTTATGCTTCCGGCTCGTATGTTGTGTGGAATTG
TGAGCGGATAACAATTTCACACAGGAAACAGCTATGACCATGATTACGCCAAGCTCTAGCTAGAGGTCGA
CCAATTCTCATGTTTGACAGCTTATCATCGCAGATCCGGGCAACGTTGTTGCCATTGCTGCAGGCGCAGA
ACTGGTAGGTATGGA
