>Addgene plasmid #68535 | PVX_116775-bio | depositor partial sequence | sequence record 120661 | PVX_116775 from Not1 to Asc1 restriction sites
GCGGCCGCCGAAGAAGTGAAGCACAAGCTGGGCCTGAGCCCCATCCTGTTCACCAACGCCCAGGGCATCG
GCACCAACGACTGGTTCAACGATTGGAAGAACGACATGCTGGGCGACTGGGAGAAGGACTTCATCAGCGG
CATCGAGAAGAACTGGCCCAGAGGCTGGAAGAAGGATCTGCTGAGCAGCTTCCAGAACAGCTGGCTGGGC
GGCATCAACAGCGACTCCATGCTGCGGGACAGCATCAACATCATCCTGGCCCACGCCCCCAAGAAGAACC
GGCAGAAGATCAACGAGTACATCAACGAGCTGCTGAGCGGCCGGTACAACGAAGTGAACCCCAAGAGCCT
GCTGCACCGGATCAGCAATATCATCAAGAACGGCAAGGCCAAGTCCCTGTGCGACGACAACAAGGCCTTC
ATCATCATCGGAATCCCCCACCTGATCTTCGGCCTGGACCTGTTCAACGACCTGAAGCTGGAAACCATCA
ACTTTCTGATCCGGAATATCGCCAAGCACCTGAACGGCTGCCAGCTGCAGGTGCAGGCCAGCGACGTGTC
CAACATTGCCAATGGCTGCCAGAGCGACATGGACAAGCAGATCATCTTCGACGACGAGAAGCCCGACCAA
GTGATCCACGCCGACGGCCTGAGACTGAGCCCCTCCAACAAGTTCTTCAGCTCCCTGCTGCAGTGCAGCG
TGGACAATCTGGGCAGCGGCGAGAAAACCATGATCTGCGTGCAGGAACAGCTGGCCAAGCGGAACCTGAA
GCTGAGCGATACCTGCAGCACCTGTTTCAAAGAAAGCGTGGACTGCGGCAAGAGCAACTGCTGGCTGCCT
TGCCTGTTCGGCAACCCCTGCGCCGACAGATGCTACCAGTGTGCCACCGACAGCTGCAACAAAGAACTGA
TCAGATGCAGCGGCCTGGAAAACCTGCCTGGCGCTTGTTCTGGCGCGCC
