>Addgene plasmid #68535 | PVX_116775-bio | addgene partial sequence | sequence record 124296 | pMT2-F 5'-TTGCCTTTCTCTCCACAGGT-3'
TGGAGTTTCAGACCCAGGTACTCATGTCCCTGCTGCTCTGCATGTCTGGTGCGGCCGCCGAAGAAGTGAA
GCACAAGCTGGGCCTGAGCCCCATCCTGTTCACCAACGCCCAGGGCATCGGCACCAACGACTGGTTCAAC
GATTGGAAGAACGACATGCTGGGCGACTGGGAGAAGGACTTCATCAGCGGCATCGAGAAGAACTGGCCCA
GAGGCTGGAAGAAGGATCTGCTGAGCAGCTTCCAGAACAGCTGGCTGGGCGGCATCAACAGCGACTCCAT
GCTGCGGGACAGCATCAACATCATCCTGGCCCACGCCCCCAAGAAGAACCGGCAGAAGATCAACGAGTAC
ATCAACGAGCTGCTGAGCGGCCGGTACAACGAAGTGAACCCCAAGAGCCTGCTGCACCGGATCAGCAATA
TCATCAAGAACGGCAAGGCCAAGTCCCTGTGCGACGACAACAAGGCCTTCATCATCATCGGAATCCCCCA
CCTGATCTTCGGCCTGGACCTGTTCAACGACCTGAAGCTGGAAACCATCAACTTTCTGATCCGGAATATC
GCCAAGCACCTGAACGGCTGCCAGCTGCAGGTGCAGGCCAGCGACGTGTCCAACATTGCCAATGGCTGCC
AGAGCGACATGGACAAGCAGATCATCTTCGACGACGAGAAGCCCGACCAAGTGATCCACGCCGACGGCCT
GAGACTGAGCCCCTCCAACAAGTTCTTCAGCTCCCTGCTGCAGTGCAGCGTGGACAATCTGGGCAGCGGC
GAGAAAACCATGATCTGCGTGCAGGAACAGCTGGCCAAGCGGAACCTGAAGCTGAGCGATACCTGCAGCA
CCTGTTTCAAAGAAAGCGTGGACTGCGGCAAGAGCAACTGCTGGCTGCCTTGCCTGTTCGGCAACCCCTG
CGCCGACAGATGCTACCAGTGTGCCACCGACAGCTGCAACAAAGAACTGATCAGATGCAGCGGCCTGGAA
AACCTGCCTGGCGCTTGTTCTGGCGCGCCGTCGACCTCCATCACGGCCTATA
