>Addgene plasmid #68535 | PVX_116775-bio | addgene partial sequence | sequence record 124297 | rb_glob_PA_term-R 5'-CCCATATGTCCTTCCGAGTG-3'
ACTATTGCAATGAAAATAAATTTCCTTTATTAGCCAGAGGTCGAGGTCGGGGGATCCTTAATTAATCACG
TGTCTAGACTTAACGATGATTCCACACCATTTTCTGTGCATCCAGAATATGATGCAGTGATCCGGAATTC
AACCCTTTGGATAAAACCTGGATCTTGGAGTCCATCTTGACCTCTTCACCTTCACTCAGTAGACATTGCC
ACACCCCTGCTTCAGGGGCCTGCACTTGAATCACTTTCTCCTGCCTGGAGACCCTGGCCTCCTGATTCTC
CTGCTTCAAGATCAGTCTCATCTTGGGTGAGGTGGGTCCCATCACCTCACAGGTCAAAGTGTTGCTGTCG
GGCTGAGTCACTTTCATCACCACCAGGTTCACTTCCTGATACAGTATCCCTCTGTCCAGAGTCAGGGTCA
GGTTGCCAGAACCAGCAAACTGAAGGGAGACCTGGGGTATCTGAAGGGTGAGTGGGAGCGTTTCGGACAG
CTGGAACTTGGGGTTGCTAGTAGACTTCTGCACAGACACCTTTTGGTTCTTTAGGGAGAAGGTGATCCAG
GACTGGGAAGAAGGAGCCTTCTCTGCCTTCCATCTCAACTCTCCCTGCAGGCTTTCCTCTCCAAGGTTGA
GTGGGAAGGAGAACTCCGCTGACTCCCCCTCACTCTTATAGGCCGTGATGGAGGTCGACGGCGCGCCAGA
ACAAGCGCCAGGCAGGTTTTCCAGGCCGCTGCATCTGATCAGTTCTTTGTTGCAGCTGTCGGTGGCACAC
TGGTAGCATCTGTCGGCGCAGGGGTTGCCGAACAGGCAAGGCAGCCAGCAGTTGCTCTTGCCGCAGTCCA
CGCTTTCTTTGAAACAGGTGCTGCAGGTATCGCTCAGCTTCAGGTTCCGCTTGGCCAGCTGTTCCTGCAC
GCAGATCATGGTTTTCTCGCCGCTGCCCAGATTGTCCACGCTGCACTGCAGCAGGGAGCTGAAGAACTTG
TTGGAGGGGCTCAGTCTCAGGCCGTCGGCGTGGATCACTTGGTCGGGCTTCTCGTCGTCGAAGATGATCT
GCTTGTCCATGTCGCTCTGGCAGCCATTGGCAATGTTGGACACGTCGCTGGCCTGCAC
